Addgene plasmid #231407: pSEVA19_AraC_pBAD-sgRNA-1
Purpose: sgRNA-1 expression from an arabinose-inducible promoter.
Depositing lab: Manish Kushwaha. Depositing organization: INRAE Jouy-en-Josas. Publication: Phage-mediated intercellular CRISPRi for biocomputation in bacterial consortia. Pujar A, Pathania A, Hopper C, Pandi A, Calderon CR, Fugger M, Nowak T, Kushwaha M. Nucleic Acids Res. 2024 Dec 27:gkae1256. doi: 10.1093/nar/gkae1256. PubMed 39727169.
Backbone
  Vector backbone: pSEVA191
  Vector type: Synthetic Biology
Growth in bacteria
  Bacterial resistance: Ampicillin, 100 μg/mL
  Growth temperature: 37°C
  Growth strain: Top10 ; TOP10
  Copy number: High Copy
Gene/Insert 1
  Gene/Insert name: sgRNA-1
  Species: Synthetic
Gene/Insert 2
  Gene/Insert name: AraC
  Species: Synthetic
Terms and licenses: Academic/Nonprofit Terms; Industry Terms: Not Available to Industry
Depositor comments: Please visit https://doi.org/10.1101/2024.09.02.610857 for bioRxiv preprint.
How to cite: pSEVA19_AraC_pBAD-sgRNA-1 was a gift from Manish Kushwaha (Addgene plasmid # 231407 ; http://n2t.net/addgene:231407 ; RRID:Addgene_231407)
