[The description below was written by a language model from this plasmid's Addgene catalogue record and pLannotate feature annotations shown in this document.]
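Description:
pSEVA19_AraC_pBAD-sgRNA-1 is a 4.9 kb bacterial synthetic-biology plasmid built on the modular pSEVA191 backbone and designed to express a single guide RNA, sgRNA-1, under arabinose control in E. coli. It is selected with ampicillin through a TEM-type bla gene driven by its own promoter and followed by the phage fd terminator. It replicates from a ColE1/pMB1-family origin. The catalogue lists it as high copy, although the annotation also detects the pBR322-type bom region and a rop gene, which normally moderates copy number. An incP oriT, a standard SEVA element, allows conjugative mobilisation when transfer functions are supplied in trans.

The cargo is a divergent AraC–pBAD cassette. The araC regulator is encoded on the reverse strand and ends at an rrnB T1 terminator, while the araBAD promoter fires in the opposite direction into the guide RNA. The short gap between the promoter and the annotated Streptococcus pyogenes Cas9 gRNA scaffold presumably holds the sgRNA-1 spacer, but the record does not state its target. Remnants of the pUC multiple cloning site and lacZα follow, and the phage lambda t0 terminator ends the transcript. No Cas9 or dCas9 gene is present, so the nuclease or repressor protein must come from another source.

The plasmid also carries an M13 origin, which allows it to be packaged as single-stranded DNA into filamentous phage particles when helper functions are available. This fits the associated study on phage-mediated intercellular CRISPRi for biocomputation in bacterial consortia. There, an inducible guide RNA construct of this kind could act as a signal passed between cells to repress a target in recipients, though the record itself states only arabinose-inducible sgRNA-1 expression as the purpose.
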