Features (pLannotate 1.2.2; 16 found; start..end, strand, type, name):
     14..100     -  terminator     rrnB T1 terminator: Escherichia coli rrnB; transcription terminator T1 from the E. coli rrnB gene
    169..1047    -  CDS            araC: L-arabinose regulatory protein; araC
   1074..1358    +  promoter       araBAD promoter: araBAD; promoter of the L-arabinose operon of E. coli; the araC regulatory gene is transcribed in the opposite direction (Guzman et al., 1995)
   1380..1455    +  misc_RNA       gRNA scaffold: guide RNA scaffold for the Streptococcus pyogenes CRISPR/Cas9 system
   1460..1477    +  misc_feature   MCS (fragment): pUC18/19 multiple cloning site
   1485..1509    +  CDS            lacZα (fragment): LacZα fragment of β-galactosidase; lacZ fragment
   1520..1614    +  terminator     lambda t0 terminator: transcription terminator from phage lambda
   1687..1778    +  promoter       AmpR promoter: bla
   1779..2636    +  CDS            bla: BLAT_ECOLX - Experimental evidence at protein level: Swiss-Prot protein existence level 1. TEM-type are the most prevalent beta-lactamases in enterobacteria; they hydrolyze the beta-lactam bond in susceptible beta-lactam antibiotics, thus conferring resistance to penicillins and cephalosporins. TEM-3 and TEM-4 are capable of hydrolyzing cefotaxime and ceftazidime. TEM-5 is capable of hydrolyzing ceftazidime. TEM-6 is capable of hydrolyzing ceftazidime and aztreonam. TEM-8/CAZ-2, TEM- 16/CAZ-7 and TEM-24/CAZ-6 are markedly active against ceftazidime. IRT- 4 shows resistance to beta-lactamase in
   2643..2682    +  terminator     fd terminator (sequence withheld): central terminator from bacteriophage fd (Otsuka and Kunisawa, 1982)
   2829..2937    +  oriT           oriT: incP origin of transfer
   2973..3561    +  rep_origin     ori: high-copy-number ColE1/pMB1/pBR322/pUC origin of replication
   3747..3887    -  misc_feature   bom: basis of mobility region from pBR322
   3989..4180    -  CDS            rop: Rop protein, which maintains plasmids at low copy number; rop
   4221..4331    +  CDS            mbeC (fragment): MBEC_ECOLX - Experimental evidence at protein level: Swiss-Prot protein existence level 1. Required for efficient mobilization of ColE1 plasmid and is thus essential to promote the specific transfer of the plasmid during conjugation. Probably functions by inducing DNA bending, helping the MbeA relaxase to melt the DNA around the nic site and cleave the phosphodiester bond. Binds specifically double-stranded DNA (dsDNA) containing the ColE1 oriT but does not recognize the inverted repeat (IR). From Escherichia coli.
   4349..4858    -  rep_origin     M13 ori (sequence partly withheld): M13 bacteriophage origin of replication; arrow indicates direction of (+) strand synthesis
>Addgene plasmid #231407 | pSEVA19_AraC_pBAD-sgRNA-1 | addgene full sequence | sequence record 461751 | Addgene NGS Result
TCTAGGGCGGCGGATTTGTCCTACTCAGGAGAGCGTTCACCGACAAACAACAGATAAAACGAAAGGCCCA
GTCTTTCGACTGAGCCTTTCGTTTTATTTGATGCCTTTAATTAAAGCGGATAACAATTTCACACAGGAGG
CCGCCTAGGCCGCGGCCGCGCGATAGAATTATGACAACTTGACGGCTACATCATTCACTTTTTCTTCACA
ACCGGCACGGAACTCGCTCGGGCTGGCCCCGGTGCATTTTTTAAATACCCGCGAGAAATAGAGTTGATCG
TCAAAACCAACATTGCGACCGACGGTGGCGATAGGCATCCGGGTGGTGCTCAAAAGCAGCTTCGCCTGGC
TGATACGTTGGTCCTCGCGCCAGCTTAAGACGCTAATCCCTAACTGCTGGCGGAAAAGATGTGACAGACG
CGACGGCGACAAGCAAACATGCTGTGCGACGCTGGCGATATCAAAATTGCTGTCTGCCAGGTGATCGCTG
ATGTACTGACAAGCCTCGCGTACCCGATTATCCATCGGTGGATGGAGCGACTCGTTAATCGCTTCCATGC
GCCGCAGTAACAATTGCTCAAGCAGATTTATCGCCAGCAGCTCCGAATAGCGCCCTTCCCCTTGCCCGGC
GTTAATGATTTGCCCAAACAGGTCGCTGAAATGCGGCTGGTGCGCTTCATCCGGGCGAAAGAACCCCGTA
TTGGCAAATATTGACGGCCAGTTAAGCCATTCATGCCAGTAGGCGCGCGGACGAAAGTAAACCCACTGGT
GATACCATTCGCGAGCCTCCGGATGACGACCGTAGTGATGAATCTCTCCTGGCGGGAACAGCAAAATATC
ACCCGGTCGGCAAACAAATTCTCGTCCCTGATTTTTCACCACCCCCTGACCGCGAATGGTGAGATTGAGA
ATATAACCTTTCATTCCCAGCGGTCGGTCGATAAAAAAATCGAGATAACCGTTGGCCTCAATCGGCGTTA
AACCCGCCACCAGATGGGCATTAAACGAGTATCCCGGCAGCAGGGGATCATTTTGCGCTTCAGCCATACT
TTTCATACTCCCGCCATTCAGAGAAGAAACCAATTGTCCATATTGCATCAGACATTGCCGTCACTGCGTC
TTTTACTGGCTCTTCTCGCTAACCAAACCGGTAACCCCGCTTATTAAAAGCATTCTGTAACAAAGCGGGA
CCAAAGCCATGACAAAAACGCGTAACAAAAGTGTCTATAATCACGGCAGAAAAGTCCACATTGATTATTT
GCACGGCGTCACACTTTGCTATGCCATAGCATTTTTATCCATAAGATTAGCGGATCCTACCTGACGCTTT
TTATCGCAACTCTCTACTGTTTCTCCATAATTTCCGTGCCTGGGTATGAGTTTTAGAGCTAGAAATAGCA
AGTTAAAATAAGGCTAGTCCGTTATCAACTTGAAAAAGTGGCACCGAGTCGGTGCTTTTCTGCAGGCATG
CAAGCTTGCGGCCGCGTCGTGACTGGGAAAACCCTGGCGACTAGTCTTGGACTCCTGTTGATAGATCCAG
TAATGACCTCAGAACTCCATCTGGATTTGTTCAGAACGCTCGGTTGCCGCCGGGCGTTTTTTATTGGTGA
GAATCCAGGGGTCCCCAATAATTACGATTTAAATTAGTAGCCCGCCTAATGAGCGGGCTTTTTTTTAATT
CCCCTATTTGTTTATTTTTCTAAATACATTCAAATATGTATCCGCTCATGAGACAATAACCCTGATAAAT
GCTTCAATAATATTGAAAAAGGAAGAGTATGAGCATTCAGCATTTTCGTGTGGCGCTGATTCCGTTTTTT
GCGGCGTTTTGCCTGCCGGTGTTTGCGCATCCGGAAACCCTGGTGAAAGTGAAAGATGCGGAAGATCAAC
TGGGTGCGCGCGTGGGCTATATTGAACTGGATCTGAACAGCGGCAAAATTCTGGAATCTTTTCGTCCGGA
AGAACGTTTTCCGATGATGAGCACCTTTAAAGTGCTGCTGTGCGGTGCGGTTCTGAGCCGTGTGGATGCG
GGCCAGGAACAACTGGGCCGTCGTATTCATTATAGCCAGAACGATCTGGTGGAATATAGCCCGGTGACCG
AAAAACATCTGACCGATGGCATGACCGTGCGTGAACTGTGCAGCGCGGCGATTACCATGAGCGATAACAC
CGCGGCGAACCTGCTGCTGACGACCATTGGCGGTCCGAAAGAACTGACCGCGTTTCTGCATAACATGGGC
GATCATGTGACCCGTCTGGATCGTTGGGAACCGGAACTGAACGAAGCGATTCCGAACGATGAACGTGATA
CCACCATGCCGGCAGCAATGGCGACCACCCTGCGTAAACTGCTGACGGGTGAGCTGCTGACCCTGGCAAG
CCGCCAGCAACTGATTGATTGGATGGAAGCGGATAAAGTGGCGGGTCCGCTGCTGCGTAGCGCGCTGCCG
GCTGGCTGGTTTATTGCGGATAAAAGCGGTGCGGGCGAACGTGGCAGCCGTGGCATTATTGCGGCGCTGG
GCCCGGATGGTAAACCGAGCCGTATTGTGGTGATTTATACCACCGGCAGCCAGGCGACGATGGATGAACG
TAACCGTCAGATTGCGGAAATTGGCGCGAGCCTGATTAAACATTGG
[46 nt withheld, positions 2637-2682]
CGACCCTTGTCCTTTTCCGCTGCATAACCCTGCTTCGGGGTCATTATAGCGATTTTTTCGGTATATCCAT
CCTTTTTCGCACGATATACAGGATTTTGCCAAAGGGTTCGTGTAGACTTTCCTTGGTGTATCCAACGGCG
TCAGCCGGGCAGGATAGGTGAAGTAGGCCCACCCGCGAGCGGGTGTTCCTTCTTCACTGTCCCTTATTCG
CACCTGGCGGTGCTCAACGGGAATCCTGCTCTGCGAGGCTGGCCGTAGGCCGGCCCCGTAGAAAAGATCA
AAGGATCTTCTTGAGATCCTTTTTTTCTGCGCGTAATCTGCTGCTTGCAAACAAAAAAACCACCGCTACC
AGCGGTGGTTTGTTTGCCGGATCAAGAGCTACCAACTCTTTTTCCGAAGGTAACTGGCTTCAGCAGAGCG
CAGATACCAAATACTGTCCTTCTAGTGTAGCCGTAGTTAGGCCACCACTTCAAGAACTCTGTAGCACCGC
CTACATACCTCGCTCTGCTAATCCTGTTACCAGTGGCTGCTGCCAGTGGCGATAAGTCGTGTCTTACCGG
GTTGGACTCAAGACGATAGTTACCGGATAAGGCGCAGCGGTCGGGCTGAACGGGGGGTTCGTGCACACAG
CCCAGCTTGGAGCGAACGACCTACACCGAACTGAGATACCTACAGCGTGAGCTATGAGAAAGCGCCACGC
TTCCCGAAGGGAGAAAGGCGGACAGGTATCCGGTAAGCGGCAGGGTCGGAACAGGAGAGCGCACGAGGGA
GCTTCCAGGGGGAAACGCCTGGTATCTTTATAGTCCTGTCGGGTTTCGCCACCTCTGACTTGAGCGTCGA
TTTTTGTGATGCTCGTCAGGGGGGCGGAGCCTATGGAAAAACGCCAGCAACGCGGCCTTTTTACGGTTCC
TGGCCTTTTGCTGGCCTTTTGCTCACATGTTCTTTCCTGCGTTATCCCCTGATTCTGTGGATAACCGTAT
TACCGCCTTTGAGTGAGCTGATACCGCTCGCCGCAGCCGAACGACCGAGCGCAGCGAGTCAGTGAGCGAG
GAAGCGGAAGAGCGCCTGATGCGGTATTTTCTCCTTACGCATCTGTGCGGTATTTCACACCGCATATGGT
GCACTCTCAGTACAATCTGCTCTGATGCCGCATAGTTAAGCCAGTATACACTCCGCTATCGCTACGTGAC
TGGGTCATGGCTGCGCCCCGACACCCGCCAACACCCGCTGACGCGCCCTGACGGGCTTGTCTGCTCCCGG
CATCCGCTTACAGACAAGCTGTGACCGTCTCCGGGAGCTGCATGTGTCAGAGGTTTTCACCGTCATCACC
GAAACGCGCGAGGCAGCTGCGGTAAAGCTCATCAGCGTGGTCGTGCAGCGATTCACAGATGTCTGCCTGT
TCATCCGCGTCCAGCTCGTTGAGTTTCTCCAGAAGCGTTAATGTCTGGCTTCTGATAAAGCGGGCCATGT
TAAGGGCGGTTTTTTCCTGTTTGGTCACTGATGCCTCCGTGTAAGGGGGATTTCTGTTCATGGGGGTAAT
GATACCGATGAAACGAGAGAGGATGCTCACGATACGGGTTACTGATGATGAACATGCCCGGTTACTGGAA
CGTTGTGAGGGTAAACAACTGGCGGTATGGATGCGGCGGGGGCGCGAGATTGATT
[38 nt withheld, positions 4348-4385]
AGATTGTATAAGCAAATATTTAAATTGTAAGCGTTAATATTTTGTTAAAATTCGCGTTAAATTTTTGTTA
AATCAGCTCATTTTTTAACCAATAGGCCGAAATCGGCAAAATCCCTTATAAATCAAAAGAATAGCCCGAG
ATAGGGT
[37 nt withheld, positions 4533-4569]
AAAGAACGTGGACTCCAACGTCAAAGG
[137 nt withheld, positions 4597-4733]
G
[125 nt withheld, positions 4735-4859]
AAAGGATCTAGGTGAAGATCCTTTTTGATAATCTCATGACCAAAATCCCTTAACGTGAGTTTTCGTTCCA
CTGAGGCGCGCCCAGCTG
